Addgene plasmid #247277: NSK173 SFFV-mCherry-SGc(Smn2ex7.os13-72bp)cSG-EGFP-(3xMS2) (FLP-IN)
Purpose: modulADAR sensor for SMN exon 7
Depositing lab: Xiaojing Gao. Depositing organization: Stanford University. Publication: Sequence-Independent RNA Sensing in Living Mammalian Cells. Kolber NS, Kaseniit KE, Lanz TV, Robinson WH, Gao XJ. bioRxiv [Preprint]. 2025 Sep 18:2025.09.18.677213. doi: 10.1101/2025.09.18.677213. PubMed 41000785.
Backbone
  Vector backbone: FLP-IN
  Vector type: Mammalian Expression
Growth in bacteria
  Bacterial resistance: Ampicillin, 100 μg/mL
  Growth temperature: 37°C
  Growth strain: DH5alpha
  Copy number: High Copy
Gene/Insert
  Gene/Insert name: mCherry-Smn2ex7.os13-72bp)-EGFP
  Species: Synthetic
  Mutation: WT
  Promoter: SFFV
  Cloning method: Unknown
Terms and licenses: Academic/Nonprofit Terms; Industry Terms: Not Available to Industry
How to cite: NSK173 SFFV-mCherry-SGc(Smn2ex7.os13-72bp)cSG-EGFP-(3xMS2) (FLP-IN) was a gift from Xiaojing Gao (Addgene plasmid # 247277 ; http://n2t.net/addgene:247277 ; RRID:Addgene_247277)
