[The description below was written by a language model from this plasmid's Addgene catalogue record and pLannotate feature annotations shown in this document.]
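Description:
NSK173 SFFV-mCherry-SGc(Smn2ex7.os13-72bp)cSG-EGFP-(3xMS2) (FLP-IN) is a 6.7 kb mammalian expression plasmid built on a Flp-In-type backbone and recorded as a modulADAR RNA sensor for SMN exon 7. It is propagated in E. coli as a high-copy plasmid through a ColE1/pUC origin with ampicillin selection (AmpR under its bla promoter). The backbone also carries an FRT site placed directly upstream of a hygromycin resistance coding sequence followed by an SV40 poly(A) signal. No full promoter is annotated ahead of HygR, which fits the usual Flp-In design: FLP-mediated recombination into a genomic FRT landing pad supplies the missing upstream elements, so hygromycin resistance reports correct single-copy integration. Small fragments of f1 ori, SV40 promoter, ble and lacI are backbone remnants.

The payload is a single synthetic transcription unit driven by the SFFV LTR promoter and terminated by a bGH poly(A) signal. mCherry is encoded first and serves as a constitutive marker of sensor expression. It is followed by a partial F2A peptide annotation, an unannotated interval of roughly 250 bp, and then EGFP. From the construct name, that interval presumably holds the 72 bp sensor segment directed at Smn2 exon 7, flanked by linker and cleavage elements ("SGc…cSG"), although the feature table does not annotate it. In ADAR-based sensors generally, pairing of the sensor with its target RNA recruits ADAR editing that removes an in-frame stop, allowing translation of the downstream reporter. The exact mechanism here is not stated in the record. The 3xMS2 hairpins named in the title are also not annotated, and may lie between EGFP and the poly(A) signal. The EGFP-to-mCherry ratio would serve as the readout for detecting the target transcript in living mammalian cells.
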