Features (pLannotate 1.2.2; 20 found; start..end, strand, type, name):
    176..583     +  promoter       SFFV promoter: spleen focus-forming virus long terminal repeat (LTR) promoter
    597..1304    +  CDS            mCherry: mCherry is a basic (constitutively fluorescent) red fluorescent protein published in 2004, derived from Discosoma sp.. It is reported to be a very rapidly-maturing monomer with low acid sensitivity.
   1350..1408    +  CDS            F2A (fragment): 2A peptide from foot-and-mouth disease virus polyprotein Eukaryotic ribosomes fail to insert a peptide bond between the Gly and Pro residues, yielding separate polypeptides.
   1662..2375    +  CDS            EGFP: EGFP is a basic (constitutively fluorescent) green fluorescent protein published in 1996, derived from Aequorea victoria. It is reported to be a rapidly-maturing weak dimer with moderate acid sensitivity.
   2553..2777    +  polyA_signal   bGH poly(A) signal: bovine growth hormone polyadenylation signal
   2793..2816    +  polyA_signal   bGH poly(A) signal (fragment): bovine growth hormone polyadenylation signal
   2820..2841    +  promoter       SV40 promoter (fragment): SV40 enhancer and early promoter
   2862..3095    +  rep_origin     f1 ori (fragment) (sequence partly withheld): f1 bacteriophage origin of replication; arrow indicates direction of (+) strand synthesis
   3100..3147    +  protein_bind   FRT: FLP-mediated recombination occurs in the 8-bp core sequence TCTAGAAA (Turan and Bode, 2011). FLP recombinase from the Saccharomyces cerevisiae 2μ plasmid
   3155..4177    +  CDS            HygR: aminoglycoside phosphotransferase from E. coli; aph(4)-Ia; confers resistance to hygromycin
   4187..4312    +  CDS            ble (fragment): BLE_KLEPN - Experimental evidence at protein level: Swiss-Prot protein existence level 1. Binding protein with a strong affinity to the bleomycin family of antibiotics. Binds to CL990; an antimitotic-antibiotic compound. From Klebsiella pneumoniae.
   4307..4428    +  polyA_signal   SV40 poly(A) signal: SV40 polyadenylation signal
   4501..4517    -  protein_bind   lac operator: The lac repressor binds to the lac operator to inhibit transcription in E. coli. This inhibition can be relieved by adding lactose or isopropyl-β-D-thiogalactopyranoside (IPTG). lac repressor encoded by lacI
   4525..4555    -  promoter       lac promoter: promoter for the E. coli lac operon
   4570..4591    -  protein_bind   CAP binding site: CAP binding activates transcription in the presence of cAMP. E. coli catabolite activator protein
   4604..4696    -  CDS            lacI (fragment): lac repressor; lacI; The lac repressor binds to the lac operator to inhibit transcription in E. coli. This inhibition can be relieved by adding lactose or isopropyl-β-D-thiogalactopyranoside (IPTG).
   4879..5467    -  rep_origin     ori: high-copy-number ColE1/pMB1/pBR322/pUC origin of replication
   5638..6498    -  CDS            AmpR: β-lactamase; bla; confers resistance to ampicillin, carbenicillin, and related antibiotics
   6499..6603    -  promoter       AmpR promoter: bla
   6662..5       -  misc_feature   bom (fragment) (across the origin): basis of mobility region from pBR322
>Addgene plasmid #247277 | NSK173 SFFV-mCherry-SGc(Smn2ex7.os13-72bp)cSG-EGFP-(3xMS2) (FLP-IN) | addgene full sequence | sequence record 490839 | Addgene NGS Result
AGTATCTGCTCCCTGCTTGTGTGTTGGAGGTCGCTGAGTAGTGCGCGAGCAAAATTTAAGCTACAACAAG
GCAAGGCTTGACCGACAATTGCCGATAAAATAAAAGATTTTATTTAGTCTCCAGAAAAAGGGGGGAATGA
AAGACCCCACCTGTAGGTTTGGCAAGCTAGCTGCAGTAACGCCATTTTGCAAGGCATGGAAAAATACCAA
ACCAAGAATAGAGAAGTTCAGATCAAGGGCGGGTACATGAAAATAGCTAACGTTGGGCCAAACAGGATAT
CTGCGGTGAGCAGTTTCGGCCCCGGCCCGGGGCCAAGAACAGATGGTCACCGCAGTTTCGGCCCCGGCCC
GAGGCCAAGAACAGATGGTCCCCAGATATGGCCCAACCCTCAGCAGTTTCTTAAGACCCATCAGATGTTT
CCAGGCTCCCCCAAGGACCTGAAATGACCCTGCGCCTTATTTGAATTAACCAATCAGCCTGCTTCTCGCT
TCTGTTCGCGCGCTTCTGCTTCCCGAGCTCTATAAAAGAGCTCACAACCCCTCACTCGGCGCGCCAGTCC
TCCGACAGACTGAGTCGCCCGGGAAGCTTCGCCACCATGGTGAGCAAGGGCGAGGAGGATAACATGGCCA
TCATCAAGGAGTTCATGCGCTTCAAGGTGCACATGGAGGGCTCCGTGAACGGCCACGAGTTCGAGATCGA
GGGCGAGGGCGAGGGCCGCCCCTACGAGGGCACCCAGACCGCCAAGCTGAAGGTGACCAAGGGTGGCCCC
CTGCCCTTCGCCTGGGACATCCTGTCCCCTCAGTTCATGTACGGCTCCAAGGCCTACGTGAAGCACCCCG
CCGACATTCCCGACTACTTGAAGCTGTCCTTCCCCGAGGGCTTCAAGTGGGAGCGCGTGATGAACTTCGA
GGACGGCGGCGTGGTGACCGTGACCCAGGACTCCTCCCTGCAGGACGGCGAGTTCATCTACAAGGTGAAG
CTGCGCGGCACCAACTTCCCCTCCGACGGCCCCGTAATGCAGAAGAAGACCATGGGCTGGGAGGCCTCCT
CCGAGCGGATGTACCCCGAGGACGGCGCCCTGAAGGGCGAGATCAAGCAGAGGCTGAAGCTGAAGGACGG
CGGCCACTACGACGCTGAGGTCAAGACCACCTACAAGGCCAAGAAGCCCGTGCAGCTGCCCGGCGCCTAC
AACGTCAACATCAAGTTGGACATCACCTCCCACAACGAGGACTACACCATCGTGGAACAGTACGAACGCG
CCGAGGGCCGCCACTCCACCGGCGGCATGGACGAGCTGTACAAGAGCGACGCGTTGGAAGCCAGACACAA
ACAGAAAATTGTGGCTCCGGTGAAACAGACTTTGAATTTTGACCTTCTGAAGCTGGCGGGAGACGTCGAG
TCCAACCCCGGTCCCGGTACCGGATCCAGCATTTCTCCTTATATTGAAGGAATGCGAGCACCTTGGCATA
TGCGACGGCCATGGACTGGTTCATAGCCGTCTGTTATGTCCTTCTTTTTGATTTTGTCTAAAACCCATAT
AATAACCGGTACTAGTGAGGCACGGCATAAGCAAAAGATCGTAGCCCCAGTAAAGCAAACACTCAACTTC
GATCTACTCAAACTCGCAGGTGATGTGGAATCTAATCCAGGACCCTCGAGTGTCTCAAAGGGCGAGGAAC
TTTTTACGGGCGTTGTTCCGATCCTCGTCGAATTGGACGGGGACGTTAATGGGCATAAATTCTCAGTTAG
TGGTGAGGGTGAGGGGGACGCGACATATGGGAAACTTACGCTGAAGTTCATATGTACCACCGGAAAATTG
CCAGTGCCGTGGCCTACTCTCGTCACCACCCTGACATATGGTGTTCAGTGTTTTAGCCGGTATCCAGACC
ATATGAAACAGCACGATTTTTTTAAATCCGCTATGCCTGAAGGTTACGTACAGGAGCGAACGATATTTTT
TAAAGACGACGGAAACTACAAAACTAGAGCCGAGGTAAAATTCGAGGGTGACACTCTCGTGAACCGGATC
GAACTGAAGGGCATAGATTTTAAGGAGGATGGCAATATACTGGGCCACAAGCTCGAATACAACTATAATT
CTCATAATGTCTATATCATGGCGGACAAACAGAAAAACGGCATCAAGGTAAACTTTAAAATCCGACACAA
TATTGAGGACGGCTCTGTCCAGCTTGCGGACCATTACCAACAGAACACGCCGATAGGGGATGGTCCAGTA
CTTCTCCCTGATAATCACTATTTGTCTACTCAGTCAGCTCTTAGCAAGGACCCAAACGAAAAACGGGATC
ACATGGTCCTTCTTGAGTTCGTCACTGCGGCTGGGATAACACTCGGGATGGACGAACTGTATAAGTAGGC
CGGAGGGCCCACGTACACCATCAGGGTACGTCTCAGACACCATCAGGGTCTGTCTGGTACAGCATCAGCG
TACCATGGCCCGAACAAAAACTCATCTCAGAAGAGGATCTGAATAGCGCCGTCGACCATCATCATAATCA
TCATTGAGTTTAAACCCGCTGATCAGCCTCGACTGTGCCTTCTAGTTGCCAGCCATCTGTTGTTTGCCCC
TCCCCCGTGCCTTCCTTGACCCTGGAAGGTGCCACTCCCACTGTCCTTTCCTAATAAAATGAGGAAATTG
CATCGCATTGTCTGAGTAGGTGTCATTCTATTCTGGGGGGTGGGGTGGGGCAGGACAGCAAGGGGGAGGA
TTGGGAAGACAATAGCAGGCATGCTGGGGATGCGGTGGGCTCTATGGAGATCTATCGATGTTCTGGGGAT
GCGGTGGGCTCTATGGCTTCTGAGGCGGAAAGAACCAGCTGGGGCTCTAGGGGGTATCCCC
[124 nt withheld, positions 2862-2985]
C
[91 nt withheld, positions 2987-3077]
AGGGTGATGGTTCACGTACCTAGAAGTTCCTATTCCGAAGTTCCTATTCTCTAGAAAGTATAGGAACTTC
CTTGGCCAAAAAGCCTGAACTCACCGCGACGTCTGTCGAGAAGTTTCTGATCGAAAAGTTCGACAGCGTC
TCCGACCTGATGCAGCTCTCGGAGGGCGAAGAATCTCGTGCTTTCAGCTTCGATGTAGGAGGGCGTGGAT
ATGTCCTGCGGGTAAATAGCTGCGCCGATGGTTTCTACAAAGATCGTTATGTTTATCGGCACTTTGCATC
GGCCGCGCTCCCGATTCCGGAAGTGCTTGACATTGGGGAATTCAGCGAGAGCCTGACCTATTGCATCTCC
CGCCGTGCACAGGGTGTCACGTTGCAAGACCTGCCTGAAACCGAACTGCCCGCTGTTCTGCAGCCGGTCG
CGGAGGCCATGGATGCGATCGCTGCGGCCGATCTTAGCCAGACGAGCGGGTTCGGCCCATTCGGACCGCA
AGGAATCGGTCAATACACTACATGGCGTGATTTCATATGCGCGATTGCTGATCCCCATGTGTATCACTGG
CAAACTGTGATGGACGACACCGTCAGTGCGTCCGTCGCGCAGGCTCTCGATGAGCTGATGCTTTGGGCCG
AGGACTGCCCCGAAGTCCGGCACCTCGTGCACGCGGATTTCGGCTCCAACAATGTCCTGACGGACAATGG
CCGCATAACAGCGGTCATTGACTGGAGCGAGGCGATGTTCGGGGATTCCCAATACGAGGTCGCCAACATC
TTCTTCTGGAGGCCGTGGTTGGCTTGTATGGAGCAGCAGACGCGCTACTTCGAGCGGAGGCATCCGGAGC
TTGCAGGATCGCCGCGGCTCCGGGCGTATATGCTCCGCATTGGTCTTGACCAACTCTATCAGAGCTTGGT
TGACGGCAATTTCGATGATGCAGCTTGGGCGCAGGGTCGATGCGACGCAATCGTCCGATCCGGAGCCGGG
ACTGTCGGGCGTACACAAATCGCCCGCAGAAGCGCGGCCGTCTGGACCGATGGCTGTGTAGAAGTACTCG
CCGATAGTGGAAACCGACGCCCCAGCACTCGTCCGAGGGCAAAGGAATAGCACGTACTACGAGATTTCGA
TTCCACCGCCGCCTTCTATGAAAGGTTGGGCTTCGGAATCGTTTTCCGGGACGCCGGCTGGATGATCCTC
CAGCGCGGGGATCTCATGCTGGAGTTCTTCGCCCACCCCAACTTGTTTATTGCAGCTTATAATGGTTACA
AATAAAGCAATAGCATCACAAATTTCACAAATAAAGCATTTTTTTCACTGCATTCTAGTTGTGGTTTGTC
CAAACTCATCAATGTATCTTATCATGTCTGTATACCGTCGACCTCTAGCTAGAGCTTGGCGTAATCATGG
TCATAGCTGTTTCCTGTGTGAAATTGTTATCCGCTCACAATTCCACACAACATACGAGCCGGAAGCATAA
AGTGTAAAGCCTGGGGTGCCTAATGAGTGAGCTAACTCACATTAATTGCGTTGCGCTCACTGCCCGCTTT
CCAGTCGGGAAACCTGTCGTGCCAGCTGCATTAATGAATCGGCCAACGCGCGGGGAGAGGCGGTTTGCGT
ATTGGGCGCTCTTCCGCTTCCTCGCTCACTGACTCGCTGCGCTCGGTCGTTCGGCTGCGGCGAGCGGTAT
CAGCTCACTCAAAGGCGGTAATACGGTTATCCACAGAATCAGGGGATAACGCAGGAAAGAACATGTGAGC
AAAAGGCCAGCAAAAGGCCAGGAACCGTAAAAAGGCCGCGTTGCTGGCGTTTTTCCATAGGCTCCGCCCC
CCTGACGAGCATCACAAAAATCGACGCTCAAGTCAGAGGTGGCGAAACCCGACAGGACTATAAAGATACC
AGGCGTTTCCCCCTGGAAGCTCCCTCGTGCGCTCTCCTGTTCCGACCCTGCCGCTTACCGGATACCTGTC
CGCCTTTCTCCCTTCGGGAAGCGTGGCGCTTTCTCATAGCTCACGCTGTAGGTATCTCAGTTCGGTGTAG
GTCGTTCGCTCCAAGCTGGGCTGTGTGCACGAACCCCCCGTTCAGCCCGACCGCTGCGCCTTATCCGGTA
ACTATCGTCTTGAGTCCAACCCGGTAAGACACGACTTATCGCCACTGGCAGCAGCCACTGGTAACAGGAT
TAGCAGAGCGAGGTATGTAGGCGGTGCTACAGAGTTCTTGAAGTGGTGGCCTAACTACGGCTACACTAGA
AGAACAGTATTTGGTATCTGCGCTCTGCTGAAGCCAGTTACCTTCGGAAAAAGAGTTGGTAGCTCTTGAT
CCGGCAAACAAACCACCGCTGGTAGCGGTGGTTTTTTTGTTTGCAAGCAGCAGATTACGCGCAGAAAAAA
AGGATCTCAAGAAGATCCTTTGATCTTTTCTACGGGGTCTGACGCTCAGTGGAACGAAAACTCACGTTAA
GGGATTTTGGTCATGAGATTATCAAAAAGGATCTTCACCTAGATCCTTTTAAATTAAAAATGAAGTTTTA
AATCAATCTAAAGTATATATGAGTAAACTTGGTCTGACAGTTACCAATGCTTAATCAGTGAGGCACCTAT
CTCAGCGATCTGTCTATTTCGTTCATCCATAGTTGCCTGACTCCCCGTCGTGTAGATAACTACGATACGG
GAGGGCTTACCATCTGGCCCCAGTGCTGCAATGATACCGCGAGACCCACGCTCACCGGCTCCAGATTTAT
CAGCAATAAACCAGCCAGCCGGAAGGGCCGAGCGCAGAAGTGGTCCTGCAACTTTATCCGCCTCCATCCA
GTCTATTAATTGTTGCCGGGAAGCTAGAGTAAGTAGTTCGCCAGTTAATAGTTTGCGCAACGTTGTTGCC
ATTGCTACAGGCATCGTGGTGTCACGCTCGTCGTTTGGTATGGCTTCATTCAGCTCCGGTTCCCAACGAT
CAAGGCGAGTTACATGATCCCCCATGTTGTGCAAAAAAGCGGTTAGCTCCTTCGGTCCTCCGATCGTTGT
CAGAAGTAAGTTGGCCGCAGTGTTATCACTCATGGTTATGGCAGCACTGCATAATTCTCTTACTGTCATG
CCATCCGTAAGATGCTTTTCTGTGACTGGTGAGTACTCAACCAAGTCATTCTGAGAATAGTGTATGCGGC
GACCGAGTTGCTCTTGCCCGGCGTCAATACGGGATAATACCGCGCCACATAGCAGAACTTTAAAAGTGCT
CATCATTGGAAAACGTTCTTCGGGGCGAAAACTCTCAAGGATCTTACCGCTGTTGAGATCCAGTTCGATG
TAACCCACTCGTGCACCCAACTGATCTTCAGCATCTTTTACTTTCACCAGCGTTTCTGGGTGAGCAAAAA
CAGGAAGGCAAAATGCCGCAAAAAAGGGAATAAGGGCGACACGGAAATGTTGAATACTCATACTCTTCCT
TTTTCAATATTATTGAAGCATTTATCAGGGTTATTGTCTCATGAGCGGATACATATTTGAATGTATTTAG
AAAAATAAACAAATAGGGGTTCCGCGCACATTTCCCCGAAAAGTGCCACCTGACGTCGACGGATCGGGAG
ATCTCCCGATCCCCTATGGTGCACTCTCAGTACAATCTGCTCTGATGCCGCATAGTTAAGCC
